Addgene plasmid #196763: pGG-PIP25
Purpose: Contains MPK4 promoter
Depositing lab: Marc Somssich. Depositing organization: University of Melbourne. Publication: Resolving spatially distinct phytohormone response zones in Arabidopsis thaliana roots colonized by Fusarium oxysporum. Calabria J, Wang L, Rast-Somssich MI, Chen HW, Watt M, Persson S, Andersen TG, Idnurm A, Somssich M. J Exp Bot. 2025 Jan 17:erae516. doi: 10.1093/jxb/erae516. PubMed 39823275.
Backbone
  Vector backbone: pGGA000
  Total vector size (bp): 3710
  Vector type: GreenGate (GG) Entry Vector
Growth in bacteria
  Bacterial resistance: Ampicillin, 100 μg/mL
  Growth temperature: 37°C
  Growth strain: DH5alpha
  Copy number: High Copy
Gene/Insert
  Gene/Insert name: MITOGEN-ACTIVATED PROTEIN KINASE 4 (alt names: MPK4; AT4G01370)
  Species: A. thaliana (mustard weed)
  Insert size (bp): 1025
  Entrez Gene: MPK4 (a.k.a. AT4G01370, ATMPK4, F2N1.1, F2N1_1, MAP kinase 4, MAPK4)
Terms and licenses: Academic/Nonprofit Terms; Industry Terms: Not Available to Industry
Depositor comments: Please visit https://doi.org/10.1101/2022.12.20.521292 for bioRxiv preprint.
How to cite: pGG-PIP25 was a gift from Marc Somssich (Addgene plasmid # 196763 ; http://n2t.net/addgene:196763 ; RRID:Addgene_196763)
