[The description below was written by a language model from this plasmid's Addgene catalogue record and pLannotate feature annotations shown in this document.]
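Description:
pGG-PIP25 is a GreenGate entry vector built on the pGGA000 backbone, the module position that in the GreenGate Golden Gate cloning system is reserved for plant promoters. It is a small (about 3.7 kb), high-copy E. coli plasmid propagated through a ColE1/pUC-type origin of replication and selected with ampicillin via the β-lactamase (AmpR) gene driven by its own bla promoter. It has no plant selection marker or T-DNA elements of its own, because it serves only as a donor of a single part for assembly into a plant destination vector.

The payload is a roughly 1 kb fragment of Arabidopsis thaliana sequence recorded as the promoter of MITOGEN-ACTIVATED PROTEIN KINASE 4 (MPK4, AT4G01370). Although the insert field carries the gene name, the stated purpose indicates that the promoter region is cloned rather than the coding sequence. In the feature table the insert corresponds to the largely unannotated interval between the SP6 and T7 phage promoters, which flank the cloning site and offer convenient priming sites for sequence verification. The surrounding lac promoter and operator, CAP binding site, and the lacI, lacZα, bom and rop fragments are remnants of the cloning backbone. The very short match to an En2 splice acceptor inside the insert is most likely a spurious annotation hit.

The module is intended to be combined with other GreenGate entry modules (tags, coding sequences, terminators, resistance cassettes) to build MPK4 promoter-driven expression or reporter constructs. The associated work examined spatially distinct phytohormone response zones in Arabidopsis roots colonized by Fusarium oxysporum.
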