Features (pLannotate 1.2.2; 13 found; start..end, strand, type, name):
     96..200     +  promoter       AmpR promoter: bla
    201..1061    +  CDS            AmpR: β-lactamase; bla; confers resistance to ampicillin, carbenicillin, and related antibiotics
   1232..1820    +  rep_origin     ori: high-copy-number ColE1/pMB1/pBR322/pUC origin of replication
   2003..2095    +  CDS            lacI (fragment): lac repressor; lacI; The lac repressor binds to the lac operator to inhibit transcription in E. coli. This inhibition can be relieved by adding lactose or isopropyl-β-D-thiogalactopyranoside (IPTG).
   2108..2129    +  protein_bind   CAP binding site: CAP binding activates transcription in the presence of cAMP. E. coli catabolite activator protein
   2144..2174    +  promoter       lac promoter: promoter for the E. coli lac operon
   2182..2198    +  protein_bind   lac operator: The lac repressor binds to the lac operator to inhibit transcription in E. coli. This inhibition can be relieved by adding lactose or isopropyl-β-D-thiogalactopyranoside (IPTG). lac repressor encoded by lacI
   2212..2230    +  promoter       SP6 promoter: promoter for bacteriophage SP6 RNA polymerase
   3085..3101    +  misc_feature   En2 SA (fragment): splice acceptor from the mouse Engrailed 2 gene (Skarnes et al., 1992)
   3298..3316    -  promoter       T7 promoter: promoter for bacteriophage T7 RNA polymerase
   3318..3470    +  CDS            lacZα (fragment): LacZα fragment of β-galactosidase; lacZ fragment
   3476..3575    -  misc_feature   bom (fragment): basis of mobility region from pBR322
   3677..1       -  CDS            rop (fragment) (across the origin): Rop protein, which maintains plasmids at low copy number; rop
>Addgene plasmid #196763 | pGG-PIP25 | addgene full sequence | sequence record 395343 | Addgene NGS Result
GACGAAAGGGCCTCGTGATACGCCTATTTTTATAGGTTAATGTCATGATAATAATGGTTTCTTAGACGTC
AGGTGGCACTTTTCGGGGAAATGTGCGCGGAACCCCTATTTGTTTATTTTTCTAAATACATTCAAATATG
TATCCGCTCATGAGACAATAACCCTGATAAATGCTTCAATAATATTGAAAAAGGAAGAGTATGAGTATTC
AACATTTCCGTGTCGCCCTTATTCCCTTTTTTGCGGCATTTTGCCTTCCTGTTTTTGCTCACCCAGAAAC
GCTGGTGAAAGTAAAAGATGCTGAAGATCAGTTGGGTGCACGAGTGGGTTACATCGAACTGGATCTCAAC
AGCGGTAAGATCCTTGAGAGTTTTCGCCCCGAAGAACGTTTTCCAATGATGAGCACTTTTAAAGTTCTGC
TATGTGGCGCGGTATTATCCCGTATTGACGCCGGGCAAGAGCAACTCGGTCGCCGCATACACTATTCTCA
GAATGACTTGGTTGAGTACTCACCAGTCACAGAAAAGCATCTTACGGATGGCATGACAGTAAGAGAATTA
TGCAGTGCTGCCATAACCATGAGTGATAACACTGCGGCCAACTTACTTCTGACAACGATCGGAGGACCGA
AGGAGCTAACCGCTTTTTTGCACAACATGGGGGATCATGTAACTCGCCTTGATCGTTGGGAACCGGAGCT
GAATGAAGCCATACCAAACGACGAGCGTGACACCACGATGCCTGTAGCAATGGCAACAACGTTGCGCAAA
CTATTAACTGGCGAACTACTTACTCTAGCTTCCCGGCAACAATTAATAGACTGGATGGAGGCGGATAAAG
TTGCAGGACCACTTCTGCGCTCGGCCCTTCCGGCTGGCTGGTTTATTGCTGATAAATCTGGAGCCGGTGA
GCGTGGCTCTCGAGGTATCATTGCAGCACTGGGGCCAGATGGTAAGCCCTCCCGTATCGTAGTTATCTAC
ACGACGGGGAGTCAGGCAACTATGGATGAACGAAATAGACAGATCGCTGAGATAGGTGCCTCACTGATTA
AGCATTGGTAACTGTCAGACCAAGTTTACTCATATATACTTTAGATTGATTTAAAACTTCATTTTTAATT
TAAAAGGATCTAGGTGAAGATCCTTTTTGATAATCTCATGACCAAAATCCCTTAACGTGAGTTTTCGTTC
CACTGAGCGTCAGACCCCGTAGAAAAGATCAAAGGATCTTCTTGAGATCCTTTTTTTCTGCGCGTAATCT
GCTGCTTGCAAACAAAAAAACCACCGCTACCAGCGGTGGTTTGTTTGCCGGATCAAGAGCTACCAACTCT
TTTTCCGAAGGTAACTGGCTTCAGCAGAGCGCAGATACCAAATACTGTTCTTCTAGTGTAGCCGTAGTTA
GGCCACCACTTCAAGAACTCTGTAGCACCGCCTACATACCTCGCTCTGCTAATCCTGTTACCAGTGGCTG
CTGCCAGTGGCGATAAGTCGTGTCTTACCGGGTTGGACTCAAGACGATAGTTACCGGATAAGGCGCAGCG
GTCGGGCTGAACGGGGGGTTCGTGCACACAGCCCAGCTTGGAGCGAACGACCTACACCGAACTGAGATAC
CTACAGCGTGAGCTATGAGAAAGCGCCACGCTTCCCGAAGGGAGAAAGGCGGACAGGTATCCGGTAAGCG
GCAGGGTCGGAACAGGAGAGCGCACGAGGGAGCTTCCAGGGGGAAACGCCTGGTATCTTTATAGTCCTGT
CGGGTTTCGCCACCTCTGACTTGAGCGTCGATTTTTGTGATGCTCGTCAGGGGGGCGGAGCCTATGGAAA
AACGCCAGCAACGCGGCCTTTTTACGGTTCCTGGCCTTTTGCTGGCCTTTTGCTCACATGTTCTTTCCTG
CGTTATCCCCTGATTCTGTGGATAACCGTATTACCGCCTTTGAGTGAGCTGATACCGCTCGCCGCAGCCG
AACGACCGAGCGCAGCGAGTCAGTGAGCGAGGAAGCGGAAGAGCGCCCAATACGCAAACCGCCTCTCCCC
GCGCGTTGGCCGATTCATTAATGCAGCTGGCACGACAGGTTTCCCGACTGGAAAGCGGGCAGTGAGCGCA
ACGCAATTAATGTGAGTTAGCTCACTCATTAGGCACCCCAGGCTTTACACTTTATGCTTCCGGCTCGTAT
GTTGTGTGGAATTGTGAGCGGATAACAATTTCACACGAGCTATTTAGGTGACACTATAGAAGTGAAGCTT
GGTCTCAACCTGACTTGTTTGTGAATATAGAGGAAACATGTAATTATGGTATCGTTGATGTTAAGTAATA
ACAAATGCAGATAAAAATGAGACTTTAAAACGCTTCAAATATTGATAACTCTCTCTTTTCAATCGGTGCT
AAGCTATAACTACATTTTCAAGTTAGTCAGAATTGTGCTTTAGTTCATCTTAGTTGATAATGGATAAGTG
ATGGGTTTGCTTGAGGCCCATTGTAAATCACTAGACCAAAAAAAATCAGTGTTATTTTCATGGTTACATG
ATCAATCAATCAAAGCAAACCAGATATTCTAGCTATTAATAATAACAAATGCACCAAACTTCAACATGGT
TATATAAGTTGTTTAACCATGATTTTTTAAAAAAAATCAAAATGATGTCATTTTATCTTATACATAAACC
TTTTTTCACTAATGGTTTTGGAATCAAAGGTCAGTTTTATGGTCAAAAACAATTTGGCCGCCCATTGACT
TGTACACCACCAATATACCAAGTCGTACTTAAATTCTTATTGGAGAAAAGTTGTCATCTAGATTCTTTTA
AACTTTATAATATGATATCAAGAACATTCCTACATGAAGTCATTAACTTGTTCCATTCTACAAACTTCAT
CAATTACATTTTTTCGGCAAAAGTCATAACCATATCTAATCTCTACTTCGTGGGATAACGCGATTTAGTA
GAAGCAAACTCCAGTAAACAAAACTTAACCAATTGACTAAAAACACTTACCCGTTCCTCAATTACTTAGA
GACACAATCATCGGATATACCCAACTCGATACCATAAACAAAATTGAAAATTGACATTACAAAGAAAAAG
AACAAAAACCAAAGAAGAAGACGCAAACCCGGTTTAAGGGTCACGGGTGACTCGAGAGGAGACTTCCTCT
TTACCGTTCAATAAAAAAAAAAGGGTAAAGGTAGAGACTTTATAACGAAATGTCAACACCCATCTTCTCG
ATTCCTCAATTTCTCTAGGGTTCTTCGTTTTCGTTGTTGTGAGGAATTTTGCTCCGAACATGAGACCGAA
TTCTCGCCCTATAGTGAGTCGTATTACCTGGCCGTCGTTTTACAACGTCGTGACTGGGAAAACCCTGGCG
TTACCCAACTTAATCGCCTTGCAGCACATCCCCCTTTCGCCAGCTGGCGTAATAGCGAAGAGGCCCGCAC
CGATCGCCCTTCCCAACAGTTGCGCAGCCTGAATGGCGAATGGCGCCTGATGCGGTATTTTCTCCTTACG
CATCTGTGCGGTATTTCACACCGCATATGGTGCACTCTCAGTACAATCTGCTCTGATGCCGCATAGTTAA
GCCAGCCCCGACACCCGCCAACACCCGCTGACGCGCCCTGACGGGCTTGTCTGCTCCCGGCATCCGCTTA
CAGACAAGCTGTGACCGTCTCCGGGAGCTGCATGTGTCAGAGGTTTTCACCGTCATCACCGAAACGCGCG
A
